>Addgene plasmid #139251 | pPD1101 Integration Test Circuit Vector | addgene full sequence | sequence record 337940 | Addgene NGS Result
GGCTACACTAGAAGAACAGTATTTGGTATCTGCGCTCTGCTGAAGCCAGTTACCTTCGGAAAAAGAGTTG
GTAGCTCTTGATCCGGCAAACAAACCACCGCTGGTAGCGGTGGTTTTTTTGTTTGCAAGCAGCAGATTAC
GCGCAGAAAAAAAGGATCTCAAGAAGATCCTTTGATCTTTTCTACGGGGTCTGACGCTCAGTGGAACGAA
AACTCACGTTAAGGGATTTTGGTCATGAGATTATCAAAAAGGATCTTCACCTAGATCCTTTCTCGAGCTT
TCGGAGTGAGATGGAGTGGCCACTGTGGAACTGGGCCTAGCATCGCGATAAGCTCTAGAGGGACAGCCCC
CCCCCAAAGCCCCCAGGGATGTAATTACGTCCCTCCCCCGCTAGGGGGCAGCAGCGAGCCGCCCGGGGCT
CCGCTCCGGTCCGGCGCTCCCCCCGCATCCCCGAGCCGGCAGCGTGCGGGGACAGCCCGGGCACGGGGAA
GGTGGCACGGGATCGCTTTCCTCTGAACGCTTCTCGCTGCTCTTTGAGCCTGCAGACACCTGGGGGGATA
CGGGGAAAAAGCTTTAGGCTGAAAGAGAGATTTAGAATGACAGAATCATAGAACGGCCTGCGTACGGATG
GGGCTCTAGCTCTAGAGCTTGATATCGAATTCCTGCAGCCCCGCTAGAGGGACAGCCCCCCCCCAAAGCC
CCCAGGGATGTAATTACGTCCCTCCCCCGCTAGGGGGCAGCAGCGAGCCGCCCGGGGCTCCGCTCCGGTC
CGGCGCTCCCCCCGCATCCCCGAGCCGGCAGCGTGCGGGGACAGCCCGGGCACGGGGAAGGTGGCACGGG
ATCGCTTTCCTCTGAACGCTTCTCGCTGCTCTTTGAGCCTGCAGACACCTGGGGGGATACGGGGAAAAAG
CTTTAGGCTGAAAGAGAGATTTAGAATGACAGAATCATAGAACGGCCTGGGCGCGCCTGGTGGCGAACGA
TCAACAGACGGGAGATCTACTATTGGGACAGCAGAGATCCAGTTGGTAATGGCTTGTCGACGACGGCGGT
CTCCGTCGTCAGGATCATAGGTGCCACCATGACCGAGTACAAGCCCACGGTGCGCCTCGCCACCCGCGAC
GACGTCCCCCGGGCCGTACGCACCCTCGCCGCCGCGTTCGCCGACTACCCCGCCACGCGCCACACCGTCG
ACCCGGACCGCCACATCGAGCGGGTCACCGAGCTGCAAGAACTCTTCCTCACGCGCGTCGGGCTCGACAT
CGGCAAGGTGTGGGTCGCGGACGACGGCGCCGCGGTGGCGGTCTGGACCACGCCGGAGAGCGTCGAAGCG
GGGGCGGTGTTCGCCGAGATCGGCCCGCGCATGGCCGAGTTGAGCGGTTCCCGGCTGGCCGCGCAGCAAC
AGATGGAAGGCCTCCTGGCGCCGCACCGGCCCAAGGAGCCCGCGTGGTTCCTGGCCACCGTCGGCGTCTC
GCCCGACCACCAGGGCAAGGGTCTGGGCAGCGCCGTCGTGCTCCCCGGAGTGGAGGCGGCCGAGCGCGCC
GGGGTGCCCGCCTTCCTGGAGACATCCGCGCCCCGCAACCTCCCCTTCTACGAGCGGCTCGGCTTCACCG
TCACCGCCGACGTCGAGGTGCCCGAAGGACCGCGCACCTGGTGCATGACCCGCAAGCCCGGAGCTGCCAC
GAACTTCAGCCTGCTGAAGCAGGCTGGAGACGTGGAGGAGAACCCTGGACCCATGGATAGCACTGAGAAC
GTCATCAAGCCCTTCATGCGCTTCAAGGTGCACATGGAGGGCTCCGTGAACGGCCACGAGTTCGAGATCG
AGGGCGAGGGCGAGGGCAAGCCCTACGAGGGCACCCAGACCGCCAAGCTCCAGGTGACCAAGGGCGGCCC
CCTGCCCTTCGCCTGGGACATCCTGTCCCCCCAGTTCCAGTACGGCTCCAAGGTGTACGTGAAGCACCCC
GCCGACATCCCCGACTACAAGAAGCTGTCCTTCCCCGAGGGCTTCAAGTGGGAGCGCGTGATGAACTTCG
AGGACGGCGGCGTGGTGACCGTGACCCAGGACTCCTCCCTCCAGGACGGCACCTTCATCTACCACGTGAA
GTTCATCGGCGTGAACTTCCCCTCCGACGGCCCCGTAATGCAGAAGAAAACTCTGGGCTGGGAGCCCTCC
ACCGAGCGCCTGTACCCCCGCGACGGCGTGCTGAAGGGCGAGATCCACAAGGCGCTGAAGCTGAAGGGCG
GCGGCCACTACCTGGTGGAGTTCAAGTCAATCTACATGGCCAAGAAGCCCGTGAAGCTGCCCGGCTACTA
CTACGTGGACTCCAAGCTGGACATCACCTCCCACAACGAGGACTACACCGTGGTGGAGCAGTACGAGCGC
GCCGAGGCCCGCCACCACCTGTTCCAGTAGGCTTCCACTGGATTGTACAATTACCAACTGAATTCACTCC
TCAGGTGCAGGCTGCCTATCAGAAGGTGGTGGCTGGTGTGGCCAATGCCCTGGCTCACAAATACCACTGA
GATCTTTTTCCCTCTGCCAAAAATTATGGGGACATCATGAAGCCCCTTGAGCATCTGACTTCTGGCTAAT
AAAGGAAATTTATTTTCATTGCAATAGTGTGTTGGAATTTTTTGTGTCTCTCACTCGGAAGGACATATGG
GAGGGCAAATCATTTAAAACATCAGAATGAGTATTTGGTTTAGAGTTTGGCAACATATGCCCATATGCTG
GCTGCCATGAACAAAGGTTGGCTATAAAGAGGTCATCAGTATATGAAACAGCCCCCTGCTGTCCATTCCT
TATTCCATAGAAAAGCCTTGACTTGAGGTTAGATTTTTTTTATATTTTGTTTTGTGTTATTTTTTTCTTT
AACATCCCTAAAATTTTCCTTACATGTTTTACTAGCCAGATTTTTCCTCCTCTCCTGACTACTCCCAGTC
ATAGCTGTCCCTCTTCTCTTATGGAGATCCGGGCCTAGCATCGCGATAAGCTCTAGAGGGACAGCCCCCC
CCCAAAGCCCCCAGGGATGTAATTACGTCCCTCCCCCGCTAGGGGGCAGCAGCGAGCCGCCCGGGGCTCC
GCTCCGGTCCGGCGCTCCCCCCGCATCCCCGAGCCGGCAGCGTGCGGGGACAGCCCGGGCACGGGGAAGG
TGGCACGGGATCGCTTTCCTCTGAACGCTTCTCGCTGCTCTTTGAGCCTGCAGACACCTGGGGGGATACG
GGGAAAAAGCTTTAGGCTGAAAGAGAGATTTAGAATGACAGAATCATAGAACGGCCTGCGTACGGATGGG
GCTCTAGCTCTAGAGCTTGATATCGAATTCCTGCAGCCCCGCTAGAGGGACAGCCCCCCCCCAAAGCCCC
CAGGGATGTAATTACGTCCCTCCCCCGCTAGGGGGCAGCAGCGAGCCGCCCGGGGCTCCGCTCCGGTCCG
GCGCTCCCCCCGCATCCCCGAGCCGGCAGCGTGCGGGGACAGCCCGGGCACGGGGAAGGTGGCACGGGAT
CGCTTTCCTCTGAACGCTTCTCGCTGCTCTTTGAGCCTGCAGACACCTGGGGGGATACGGGGAAAAAGCT
TTAGGCTGAAAGAGAGATTTAGAATGACAGAATCATAGAACGGCCTGGGCGCGCCTGGTGGCGAACGATC
AACAGACGGGAGATTGCCAAGGTCTTGACAAACGAGTGCTAGTACAAGATCAGGCCCTTTCATCTTCACT
CGAGTTTACTCCCTATCAGTGATAGAGAACGTATGAAGAGTTTACTCCCTATCAGTGATAGAGAACGTAT
GCAGACTTTACTCCCTATCAGTGATAGAGAACGTATAAGGAGTTTACTCCCTATCAGTGATAGAGAACGT
ATGACCAGTTTACTCCCTATCAGTGATAGAGAACGTATCTACAGTTTACTCCCTATCAGTGATAGAGAAC
GTATATCCAGTTTACTCCCTATCAGTGATAGAGAACGTATGTCGAGGTAGGCGTGTACGGTGGGCGCCTA
TAAAAGCAGAGCTCGTTTAGTGAACCGTCAGATCGCCTGGAGCAATTCCACAACACTTTTGTCTTATACT
TCTCTGGCTAACTAGAGAACCCACTGCTTACTGGCTTATCGAAATTAATACGACTCACTATAGGGAGTCC
CAAGCTGGCTAGCGCCACCATGGTTTCCAAGGGCGAAGAACTGATCAAAGAAAACATGCACATGAAGCTC
TACATGGAAGGCACCGTGGACAACCACCACTTCAAGTGTACCAGCGAAGGCGAGGGCAAGCCTTACGAGG
GCACCCAGACCATGAGAATCAAGGTGGTGGAAGGCGGCCCTCTGCCTTTCGCCTTTGATATCCTGGCCAC
CAGCTTTCTGTACGGCAGCAAGACCTTCATCAATCACACCCAGGGCATCCCCGATTTCTTCAAGCAGAGC
TTCCCCGAGGGCTTCACCTGGGAGAGAGTGACCACATACGAGGATGGCGGCGTGCTGACAGCCACACAGG
ATACAAGCCTCCAGGACGGCTGCCTGATCTACAACGTGAAGATCCGGGGCGTGAACTTCACCAGCAACGG
CCCCGTGATGCAGAAGAAAACCCTTGGCTGGGAAGCCTTCACCGAGACACTGTATCCTGCCGATGGCGGC
CTGGAAGGCAGAAACGATATGGCCCTGAAGCTCGTCGGCGGCTCTCACCTGATTGCCAATGCCAAGACCA
CCTACAGAAGCAAGAAGCCCGCCAAGAACCTGAAGATGCCCGGCGTGTACTACGTGGACTACCGGCTGGA
AAGAATCAAAGAGGCCAACAACGAGACATACGTGGAACAGCACGAGGTGGCCGTGGCCAGATACTGTGAT
CTGCCTTCTAAGCTGGGCCACAAGCTGAACTGAGCGGCCGCTCGAGTCTAGAGGGCCCGTTTAAACCCGC
TGATCAGCCTCGACTGTGCCTTCTAGTTGCCAGCCATCTGTTGTTTGCCCCTCCCCCGTGCCTTCCTTGA
CCCTGGAAGGTGCCACTCCCACTGTCCTTTCCTAATAAAATGAGGAAATTGCATCGCATTGTCTGAGTAG
GTGTCATTCTATTCTGGGGGGTGGGGTGGGGCAGGACAGCAAGGGGGAGGATTGGGAAGTCAATAGCAGG
CATGCTGGGGATGCGGTGGGCTCTATGGCTTCTGAGGCAGGTCGAGGGTACATGCGCCTTACTCCTTGTG
AGCGCATCGCGATAAGCTCTAGAGGGACAGCCCCCCCCCAAAGCCCCCAGGGATGTAATTACGTCCCTCC
CCCGCTAGGGGGCAGCAGCGAGCCGCCCGGGGCTCCGCTCCGGTCCGGCGCTCCCCCCGCATCCCCGAGC
CGGCAGCGTGCGGGGACAGCCCGGGCACGGGGAAGGTGGCACGGGATCGCTTTCCTCTGAACGCTTCTCG
CTGCTCTTTGAGCCTGCAGACACCTGGGGGGATACGGGGAAAAAGCTTTAGGCTGAAAGAGAGATTTAGA
ATGACAGAATCATAGAACGGCCTGCGTACGGATGGGGCTCTAGCTCTAGAGCTTGATATCGAATTCCTGC
AGCCCCGCTAGAGGGACAGCCCCCCCCCAAAGCCCCCAGGGATGTAATTACGTCCCTCCCCCGCTAGGGG
GCAGCAGCGAGCCGCCCGGGGCTCCGCTCCGGTCCGGCGCTCCCCCCGCATCCCCGAGCCGGCAGCGTGC
GGGGACAGCCCGGGCACGGGGAAGGTGGCACGGGATCGCTTTCCTCTGAACGCTTCTCGCTGCTCTTTGA
GCCTGCAGACACCTGGGGGGATACGGGGAAAAAGCTTTAGGCTGAAAGAGAGATTTAGAATGACAGAATC
ATAGAACGGCCTGGGCGCGCCTGGTGGCGAACGATCAACAGACGGGAGAGGGCAAAACCGATGTTGACGG
ACTAATCCTGACAAGATCTGGGGAGGTCGCTGAGTAGTGCGCGAGCAAAATTTAAGCTACAACAAGGCAA
GGCTTGACCGACAATTGCATGAAGAATCTGCTTAGGGTTAGGCGTTTTGCGCTGCTTCGCGATGTACGGG
CCAGATATACGCGTGAGTAATTCATACAAAAGGACTCGCCCCTGCCTTGGGGAATCCCAGGGACCGTCGT
TAAACTCCCACTAACGTAGAACCCAGAGATCGCTGCGTTCCCGCCCCCTCACCCGCCCGCTCTCGTCATC
ACTGAGGTGGAGAAGAGCATGCGTGAGGCTCCGGTGCCCGTCAGTGGGCAGAGCGCACATCGCCCACAGT
CCCCGAGAAGTTGGGGGGAGGGGTCGGCAATTGAACCGGTGCCTAGAGAAGGTGGCGCGGGGTAAACTGG
GAAAGTGATGTCGTGTACTGGCTCCGCCTTTTTCCCGAGGGTGGGGGAGAACCGTATATAAGTGCAGTAG
TCGCCGTGAACGTTCTTTTTCGCAACGGGTTTGCCGCCAGAACACAGGTAAGTGCCGTGTGTGGTTCCCG
CGGGCCTGGCCTCTTTACGGGTTATGGCCCTTGCGTGCCTTGAATTACTTCCACGCCCCTGGCTGCAGTA
CGTGATTCTTGATCCCGAGCTTCGGGTTGGAAGTGGGTGGGAGAGTTCGAGGCCTTGCGCTTAAGGAGCC
CCTTCGCCTCGTGCTTGAGTTGAGGCCTGGCTTGGGCGCTGGGGCCGCCGCGTGCGAATCTGGTGGCACC
TTCGCGCCTGTCTCGCTGCTTTCGATAAGTCTCTAGCCATTTAAAATTTTTGATGACCTGCTGCGACGCT
TTTTTTCTGGCAAGATAGTCTTGTAAATGCGGGCCAAGATCTGCACACTGGTATTTCGGTTTTTGGGGCC
GCGGGCGGCGACGGGGCCCGTGCGTCCCAGCGCACATGTTCGGCGAGGCGGGGCCTGCGAGCGCGGCCAC
CGAGAATCGGACGGGGGTAGTCTCAAGCTGGCCGGCCTGCTCTGGTGCCTGGCCTCGCGCCGCCGTGTAT
CGCCCCGCCCTGGGCGGCAAGGCTGGCCCGGTCGGCACCAGTTGCGTGAGCGGAAAGATGGCCGCTTCCC
GGCCCTGCTGCAGGGAGCTCAAAATGGAGGACGCGGCGCTCGGGAGAGCGGGCGGGTGAGTCACCCACAC
AAAGGAAAAGGGCCTTTCCGTCCTCAGCCGTCGCTTCATGTGACTCCACGGAGTACCGGGCGCCGTCCAG
GCACCTCGATTAGTTCTCGAGCTTTTGGAGTACGTCGTCTTTAGGTTGGGGGGAGGGGTTTTATGCGATG
GAGTTTCCCCACACTGAGTGGGTGGAGACTGAAGTTAGGCCAGCTTGGCACTTGATGTAATTCTCCTTGG
AATTTGCCCTTTTTGAGTTTGGATCTTGGTTCATTCTCAAGCCTCAGACAGTGGTTCAAAGTTTTTTTCT
TCCATTTCAGGTGTCGTGAGAGCTCGTTTAGTGAACCGTCAGATCGCCTGGAGACGCCATCCACGCTGTT
TTGACCTCCATAGAAGAGAACGGGACCGATCCAAATTCTCGAGGCTAGCGCCACCATGGTTGCCGGCCAC
GCTTCTGGATCTCCAGCCTTTGGAACAGCCAGCCACAGCAACTGCGAGCACGAGGAAATTCACCTGGCCG
GCTCTATTCAGCCTCATGGCGCTCTGCTGGTGGTGTCCGAACACGACCACAGAGTGATTCAGGCCTCTGC
CAATGCCGCCGAGTTCCTGAATCTGGGCTCTGTGCTGGGAGTGCCTCTGGCCGAAATTGACGGCGACCTG
CTGATCAAGATCCTGCCTCATCTGGACCCTACCGCCGAGGGAATGCCTGTGGCCGTCAGATGCAGAATCG
GCAACCCCAGCACCGAGTATTGCGGCCTGATGCACAGACCTCCAGAAGGCGGACTGATCATCGAGCTGGA
AAGAGCTGGCCCCAGCATCGACCTGTCTGGAACACTTGCTCCCGCTCTGGAACGGATCAGAACAGCCGGA
TCTCTGAGAGCCCTGTGCGACGATACCGTGCTGCTGTTCCAGCAGTGTACCGGCTACGATAGAGTGATGG
TGTATCGCTTCGACGAGCAAGGCCACGGCCTGGTGTTTAGCGAATGTCACGTGCCCGGCCTGGAAAGCTA
CTTCGGCAACAGATACCCCAGCAGCACCGTGCCTCAGATGGCCAGACAGCTGTATGTGCGGCAGCGCGTT
AGAGTGCTGGTGGACGTGACATACCAGCCTGTGCCACTGGAACCCAGACTGAGCCCTCTGACAGGCCGCG
ATCTGGATATGAGCGGCTGTTTCCTGCGGAGCATGAGCCCATGCCACCTCCAGTTTCTGAAGGACATGGG
CGTCAGAGCCACACTGGCCGTGTCTCTTGTTGTTGGCGGAAAGCTGTGGGGCCTCGTCGTGTGTCACCAC
TACCTGCCTCGGTTCATCAGATTCGAGCTGCGGGCCATCTGCAAGAGACTGGCCGAGAGAATCGCCACCA
GAATCACAGCCCTGGAATCCCTGTACAAGGAATTCGGTAGCAAGCTTGGTAGTGGAGCAACTAACTTTTC
CCTGCTCAAACAAGCCGGGGATGTAGAGGAGAACCCCGGCCCCGCCCCCCTTAAGATGGCCAAGCCTTTG
TCTCAAGAAGAATCCACCCTCATTGAAAGAGCAACGGCTACAATCAACAGCATCCCCATCTCTGAGGACT
ACAGCGTCGCCAGCGCAGCTCTCTCTAGCGACGGCCGCATCTTCACTGGTGTCAATGTATATCATTTTAC
TGGGGGACCTTGTGCAGAACTCGTGGTGCTGGGCACTGCTGCTGCTGCGGCAGCTGGCAACCTGACTTGT
ATCGTCGCGATCGGAAATGAGAACAGGGGCATCTTGAGCCCCTGCGGACGGTGCCGACAGGTGCTTCTCG
ATCTGCATCCTGGGATCAAAGCCATAGTGAAGGACAGTGATGGACAGCCGACGGCAGTTGGGATTCGTGA
ATTGCTGCCCTCTGGTTATGTGTGGGAGGGCTAAGCGGCCGCTCGAGTCTAGAGGGCCCGTTTAAACCCG
CTGATCAGCCTCGACTGTGCCTTCTAGTTGCCAGCCATCTGTTGTTTGCCCCTCCCCCGTGCCTTCCTTG
ACCCTGGAAGGTGCCACTCCCACTGTCCTTTCCTAATAAAATGAGGAAATTGCATCGCATTGTCTGAGTA
GGTGTCATTCTATTCTGGGGGGTGGGGTGGGGCAGGACAGCAAGGGGGAGGATTGGGAAGTCAATAGCAG
GCATGCTGGGGATGCGGTGGGCTCTATGGCTTCTGAGGCAGGTCGAAGAACTATTTCCTGGCTGTTACGC
GAGCGCATCGCGATAAGCTCTAGAGGGACAGCCCCCCCCCAAAGCCCCCAGGGATGTAATTACGTCCCTC
CCCCGCTAGGGGGCAGCAGCGAGCCGCCCGGGGCTCCGCTCCGGTCCGGCGCTCCCCCCGCATCCCCGAG
CCGGCAGCGTGCGGGGACAGCCCGGGCACGGGGAAGGTGGCACGGGATCGCTTTCCTCTGAACGCTTCTC
GCTGCTCTTTGAGCCTGCAGACACCTGGGGGGATACGGGGAAAAAGCTTTAGGCTGAAAGAGAGATTTAG
AATGACAGAATCATAGAACGGCCTGCGTACGGATGGGGCTCTAGCTCTAGAGCTTGATATCGAATTCCTG
CAGCCCCGCTAGAGGGACAGCCCCCCCCCAAAGCCCCCAGGGATGTAATTACGTCCCTCCCCCGCTAGGG
GGCAGCAGCGAGCCGCCCGGGGCTCCGCTCCGGTCCGGCGCTCCCCCCGCATCCCCGAGCCGGCAGCGTG
CGGGGACAGCCCGGGCACGGGGAAGGTGGCACGGGATCGCTTTCCTCTGAACGCTTCTCGCTGCTCTTTG
AGCCTGCAGACACCTGGGGGGATACGGGGAAAAAGCTTTAGGCTGAAAGAGAGATTTAGAATGACAGAAT
CATAGAACGGCCTGGGCGCGCCTGGTGGCGAACGATCAACAGACGGGAGAGGACTAAATAGTAGTTCAGA
CGCCGTTAAGCGCAAGATCTGGGGAGGTCGCTGAGTAGTGCGCGAGCAAAATTTAAGCTACAACAAGGCA
AGGCTTGACCGACAATTGCATGAAGAATCTGCTTAGGGTTAGGCGTTTTGCGCTGCTTCGCGATGTACGG
GCCAGATATACGCGTTGACATTGATTATTGACTAGTTATTAATAGTAATCAATTACGGGGTCATTAGTTC
ATAGCCCATATATGGAGTTCCGCGTTACATAACTTACGGTAAATGGCCCGCCTGGCTGACCGCCCAACGA
CCCCCGCCCATTGACGTCAATAATGACGTATGTTCCCATAGTAACGCCAATAGGGACTTTCCATTGACGT
CAATGGGTGGAGTATTTACGGTAAACTGCCCACTTGGCAGTACATCAAGTGTATCATATGCCAAGTACGC
CCCCTATTGACGTCAATGACGGTAAATGGCCCGCCTGGCATTATGCCCAGTACATGACCTTATGGGACTT
TCCTACTTGGCAGTACATCTACGTATTAGTCATCGCTATTACCATGGTCGAGGTGAGCCCCACGTTCTGC
TTCACTCTCCCCATCTCCCCCCCCTCCCCACCCCCAATTTTGTATTTATTTATTTTTTAATTATTTTGTG
CAGCGATGGGGGCGGGGGGGGGGGGGGSGCGCCAGGCGGGGCGGGGCGGGGCGAGGGGCGGGGCGGGGCG
AGGCGGAGAGGTGCGGCGGCAGCCAATCAGAGCGGCGCGCTCCGAAAGTTTCCTTTTATGGCGAGGCGGC
GGCGGCGGCGGCCCTATAAAAAGCGAAGCGCGCGGCGGGCGGGAGTCGCTGCGCGCTGCCTTCGCCCCGT
GCCCCGCTCCGCCGCCGCCTCGCGCCGCCCGCCCCGGCTCTGACTGACCGCGTTACTCCCACAGGTGAGC
GGGCGGGACGGCCCTTCTCCTCCGGGCTGTAATTAGCGCTTGGTTTAATGACGGCTTGTTTCTTTTCTGT
GGCTGCGTGAAAGCCTTGAGGGGCTCCGGGAGGGCCCTTTGTGCGGGGGGAGCGGCTCGGGGGGTGCGTG
CGTGTGTGTGTGCGTGGGGAGCGCCGCGTGCGGCTCCGCGCTGCCCGGCGGCTGTGAGCGCTGCGGGCGC
GGCGCGGGGCTTTGTGCGCTCCGCAGTGTGCGCGAGGGGAGCGCGGCCGGGGGCGGTGCCCCGCGGTGCG
GGGGGGGCTGCGAGGGGAACAAAGGCTGCGTGCGGGGTGTGTGCGTGGGGGGGTGAGCAGGGGGTGTGGG
CGCGTCGGTCGGGCTGCAACCCCCCCTGCACCCCCCTCCCCGAGTTGCTGAGCACGGCCCGGCTTCGGGT
GCGGGGCTCCGTACGGGGCGTGGCGCGGGGCTCGCCGTGCCGGGCGGGGGGTGGCGGCAGGTGGGGGTGC
CGGGCGGGGCGGGGCCGCCTCGGGCCGGGGAGGGCTCGGGGGAGGGGCGCGGCGGCCCCCGGAGCGCCGG
CGGCTGTCGAGGCGCGGCGAGCCGCAGCCATTGCCTTTTATGGTAATCGTGCGAGAGGGCGCAGGGACTT
CCTTTGTCCCAAATCTGTGCGGAGCCGAAATCTGGGAGGCGCCGCCGCACCCCCTCTAGCGGGCGCGGGG
CGAAGCGGTGCGGCGCCGGCAGGAAGGAAATGGGCGGGGAGGGCCTTCGTGCGTCGCCGCGCCGCCGTCC
CCTTCTCCCTCTCCAGCCTCGGGGCTGTCCGCGGGGGGACGGCTGCCTTCGGGGGGGACGGGGCAGGGCG
GGGTTCGGCTTCTGGCGTGTGACCGGCGGCTCTAGAGCCTCTGCTAACCATGTTCATGCCTTCTTCTTTT
TCCTACAGCTCCTGGGCAACGTGCTGGTTATTGTGCTGTCTCATCATTTTGGCAAAGAATTCTTATCTGG
CTAACTAGAGAACCCACTGCTTACTGGCTTATCGAAATTAATACGACTCACTATAGGGAGTCCCAAGCTG
GCTAGCGCCACCATGTCTAGACTGGACAAGAGCAAAGTCATAAACTCTGCTCTGGAATTACTCAATGGAG
TCGGTATCGAAGGCCTGACGACAAGGAAACTCGCTCAAAAGCTGGGAGTTGAGCAGCCTACCCTGTACTG
GCACGTGAAGAACAAGCGGGCCCTGCTCGATGCCCTGCCAATCGAGATGCTGGACAGGCATCATACCCAC
TCCTGCCCCCTGGAAGGCGAGTCATGGCAAGACTTTCTGCGGAACAACGCCAAGTCATACCGCTGTGCTC
TCCTCTCACATCGCGACGGGGCTAAAGTGCATCTCGGCACCCGCCCAACAGAGAAACAGTACGAAACCCT
GGAAAATCAGCTCGCGTTCCTGTGTCAGCAAGGCTTCTCCCTGGAGAACGCACTGTACGCTCTGTCCGCC
GTGGGCCACTTTACACTGGGCTGCGTATTGGAGGAACAGGAGCATCAAGTAGCAAAAGAGGAAAGAGAGA
CACCTACCACCGATTCTATGCCCCCACTTCTGAAACAAGCAATTGAGCTGTTCGACCGGCAGGGAGCCGA
ACCTGCCTTCCTTTTCGGCCTGGAACTAATCATATGTGGCCTGGAGAAACAGCTAAAGTGCGAAAGCGGC
GGGCCGACCGACGCCCTTGACGATTTTGACTTAGACATGCTCCCAGCCGATGCCCTTGACGACTTTGACC
TTGATATGCTGCCTGCTGACGCTCTTGACGATTTTGACCTTGACATGCTCCCCGGGTAAGCGGCCGCTCG
AGTCTAGAGGGCCCGTTTAAACCCGCTGATCAGCCTCGACTGTGCCTTCTAGTTGCCAGCCATCTGTTGT
TTGCCCCTCCCCCGTGCCTTCCTTGACCCTGGAAGGTGCCACTCCCACTGTCCTTTCCTAATAAAATGAG
GAAATTGCATCGCATTGTCTGAGTAGGTGTCATTCTATTCTGGGGGGTGGGGTGGGGCAGGACAGCAAGG
GGGAGGATTGGGAAGTCAATAGCAGGCATGCTGGGGATGCGGTGGGCTCTATGGCTTCTGAGGCAGGTCG
AAGAGACTGCCCGACACATCTTAGTGAGCGCATCGCGATAAGCTCTAGAGGGACAGCCCCCCCCCAAAGC
CCCCAGGGATGTAATTACGTCCCTCCCCCGCTAGGGGGCAGCAGCGAGCCGCCCGGGGCTCCGCTCCGGT
CCGGCGCTCCCCCCGCATCCCCGAGCCGGCAGCGTGCGGGGACAGCCCGGGCACGGGGAAGGTGGCACGG
GATCGCTTTCCTCTGAACGCTTCTCGCTGCTCTTTGAGCCTGCAGACACCTGGGGGGATACGGGGAAAAA
GCTTTAGGCTGAAAGAGAGATTTAGAATGACAGAATCATAGAACGGCCTGCGTACGGATGGGGCTCTAGC
TCTAGAGCTTGATATCGAATTCCTGCAGCCCCGCTAGAGGGACAGCCCCCCCCCAAAGCCCCCAGGGATG
TAATTACGTCCCTCCCCCGCTAGGGGGCAGCAGCGAGCCGCCCGGGGCTCCGCTCCGGTCCGGCGCTCCC
CCCGCATCCCCGAGCCGGCAGCGTGCGGGGACAGCCCGGGCACGGGGAAGGTGGCACGGGATCGCTTTCC
TCTGAACGCTTCTCGCTGCTCTTTGAGCCTGCAGACACCTGGGGGGATACGGGGAAAAAGCTTTAGGCTG
AAAGAGAGATTTAGAATGACAGAATCATAGAACGGCCTGGGCGCGCCTGGTGGCGAACGATCAACAGACG
GGAGAGGTTACGAGGATGCACATGTGACCGAGGGATGGAACGACGCGTAACTCACGTTAAGGGATTTTGG
TCATGAGCTTGCGCCGTCCCGTCAAGTCAGCGTAATGCTCTGCCAGTGTTACAACCAATTAACCAATTCT
GATTAGAAAAACTCATCGAGCATCAAATGAAACTGCAATTTATTCATATCAGGATTATCAATACCATATT
TTTGAAAAAGCCGTTTCTGTAATGAAGGAGAAAACTCACCGAGGCAGTTCCATAGGATGGCAAGATCCTG
GTATCGGTCTGCGATTCCGACTCGTCCAACATCAATACAACCTATTAATTTCCCCTCGTCAAAAATAAGG
TTATCAAGTGAGAAATCACCATGAGTGACGACTGAATCCGGTGAGAATGGCAAAAGTTTATGCATTTCTT
TCCAGACTTGTTCAACAGGCCAGCCATTACGCTCGTCATCAAAATCACTCGCATCAACCAAACCGTTATT
CATTCGTGATTGCGCCTGAGCGAGACGAAATACGCGATCGCTGTTAAAAGGACAATTACAAACAGGAATC
GAATGCAACCGGCGCAGGAACACTGCCAGCGCATCAACAATATTTTCACCTGAATCAGGATATTCTTCTA
ATACCTGGAATGCTGTTTTTCCGGGGATCGCAGTGGTGAGTAACCATGCATCATCAGGAGTACGGATAAA
ATGCTTGATGGTCGGAAGAGGCATAAATTCCGTCAGCCAGTTTAGTCTGACCATCTCATCTGTAACATCA
TTGGCAACGCTACCTTTGCCATGTTTCAGAAACAACTCTGGCGCATCGGGCTTCCCATACAAGCGATAGA
TTGTCGCACCTGATTGCCCGACATTATCGCGAGCCCATTTATACCCATATAAATCAGCATCCATGTTGGA
ATTTAATCGCGGCCTCGACGTTTCCCGTTGAATATGGCTCATAACACCCCTTGTATTACTGTTTATGTAA
GCAGACAGTTTTATTGTTCATGATGATATATTTTTATCTTGTGCAATGTAACATCAGAGATTTTGAGACA
CGGGCCATGCTAGCTCCAGCAAAAGGCCAGGAACCGTAAAAAGGCCGCGTTGCTGGCGTTTTTCCATAGG
CTCCGCCCCCCTGACGAGCATCACAAAAATCGACGCTCAAGTCAGAGGTGGCGAAACCCGACAGGACTAT
AAAGATACCAGGCGTTTCCCCCTGGAAGCTCCCTCGTGCGCTCTCCTGTTCCGACCCTGCCGCTTACCGG
ATACCTGTCCGCCTTTCTCCCTTCGGGAAGCGTGGCGCTTTCTCATAGCTCACGCTGTAGGTATCTCAGT
TCGGTGTAGGTCGTTCGCTCCAAGCTGGGCTGTGTGCACGAACCCCCCGTTCAGCCCGACCGCTGCGCCT
TATCCGGTAACTATCGTCTTGAGTCCAACCCGGTAAGACACGACTTATCGCCACTGGCAGCAGCCACTGG
TAACAGGATTAGCAGAGCGAGGTATGTAGGCGGTGCTACAGAGTTCTTGAAGTGGTGGCCTAACTAC
Features (pLannotate 1.2.2; 30 found; start..end, strand, type, name):
    646..671     -  misc_feature   MCS (fragment): pBluescript multiple cloning site
   1079..1671    +  CDS            PuroR (fragment): puromycin N-acetyltransferase; pac from Streptomyces alboniger; confers resistance to puromycin
   1733..2407    +  CDS            DsRed-Express2: DsRed-Express2 is a basic (constitutively fluorescent) orange fluorescent protein published in 2008, derived from Discosoma sp.. It is reported to be a rapidly-maturing protein.
   2440..2517    +  CDS            HBB (fragment): HBB_PONPY - Experimental evidence at transcript level: Swiss-Prot protein existence level 2. Involved in oxygen transport from the lung to the various peripheral tissues. From Pongo pygmaeus (Bornean orangutan).
   2588..2643    +  polyA_signal   β-globin poly(A) signal: rabbit β-globin polyadenylation signal (Gil and Proudfoot, 1987)
   3304..3329    -  misc_feature   MCS (fragment): pBluescript multiple cloning site
   3712..4061    +  promoter       TRE3GV promoter: 3rd-generation Tet-responsive promoter that can be activated by binding of Tet-On® 3G, optimized for retroviral and lentiviral vectors
   4061..4090    +  LTR            5' LTR (truncated) (fragment): truncated 5' long terminal repeat (LTR) from HIV-1
   4106..4124    +  promoter       T7 promoter: promoter for bacteriophage T7 RNA polymerase
   4150..4860    +  CDS            mTagBFP2: mTagBFP2 is a basic (constitutively fluorescent) blue fluorescent protein published in 2011, derived from Entacmaea quadricolor. It is reported to be a very rapidly-maturing monomer with very low acid sensitivity.
   4914..5025    +  polyA_signal   bGH poly(A) signal: bovine growth hormone polyadenylation signal
   5510..5535    -  misc_feature   MCS (fragment): pBluescript multiple cloning site
   6206..6417    +  promoter       EF-1α core promoter: core promoter for human elongation factor EF-1α
   6418..6531    +  intron         EF-1α intron A (fragment): intron upstream of the start codon of human EF-1α
   7157..7360    +  intron         EF-1α intron A: truncated intron upstream of the start codon of human EF-1α
   7369..7403    +  promoter       TRE3GV promoter (fragment): 3rd-generation Tet-responsive promoter that can be activated by binding of Tet-On® 3G, optimized for retroviral and lentiviral vectors
   7476..8420    +  CDS            miRFP670: miRFP670 is a basic (constitutively fluorescent) near ir fluorescent protein published in 2016, derived from Rhodopseudomonas palustris. It has low acid sensitivity. It requires the cofactor biliverdin for fluorescence.
   8526..8924    +  CDS            BSD: blasticidin S deaminase; Aspergillus terreus BSD; confers resistance to blasticidin
   8975..9086    +  polyA_signal   bGH poly(A) signal: bovine growth hormone polyadenylation signal
   9571..9596    -  misc_feature   MCS (fragment): pBluescript multiple cloning site
  10097..10476   +  enhancer       CMV enhancer: human cytomegalovirus immediate early enhancer
  10478..10751   +  promoter       chicken β-actin promoter: No description available
  10752..11768   +  intron         chimeric intron: chimera between introns from chicken β-actin and rabbit β-globin
  11826..11853   +  LTR            5' LTR (truncated) (fragment): truncated 5' long terminal repeat (LTR) from HIV-1
  11869..11887   +  promoter       T7 promoter: promoter for bacteriophage T7 RNA polymerase
  11913..12659   +  CDS            Tet-On® 3G: modified rtTA protein that binds tightly to promoters containing the tet operator in the presence of doxycycline
  12710..12821   +  polyA_signal   bGH poly(A) signal: bovine growth hormone polyadenylation signal
  13306..13331   -  misc_feature   MCS (fragment): pBluescript multiple cloning site
  13793..14602   -  CDS            KanR: aminoglycoside phosphotransferase; aph(3')-Ia; confers resistance to kanamycin in bacteria or G418 (Geneticin®) in eukaryotes
  14761..162     -  rep_origin     ori (across the origin): high-copy-number ColE1/pMB1/pBR322/pUC origin of replication
