[The description below was written by a language model from this plasmid's Addgene catalogue record and pLannotate feature annotations shown in this document.]
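Description:
pPD1101 Integration Test Circuit Vector is a roughly 15.2 kb mammalian expression and synthetic biology plasmid built on the pPD1060 integration vector backbone, which carries a PuroR-P2A-DsRedExpress2 cassette. It is propagated in bacteria through a high-copy ColE1/pUC-type origin with kanamycin selection. The catalogued insert, listed as "Tus" and described as synthetic, appears to mean the transcription units (TUs) assembled into the backbone through BpiI sites that were destroyed during cloning, consistent with a Golden Gate-style assembly.

The annotated sequence shows four mammalian units arranged in the same orientation and separated by repeated short pBluescript MCS-like fragments. The first is the backbone's puromycin resistance and DsRed-Express2 coding region, ending in a rabbit β-globin poly(A) signal. No promoter is annotated directly upstream of it, and neither the integration mechanism nor any recombinase attachment sites are identified in the record. The second unit places mTagBFP2 under a doxycycline-responsive TRE3GV promoter with a bGH poly(A) signal. The third uses the EF-1α core promoter and intron A to drive miRFP670, a biliverdin-dependent near-infrared protein, followed by blasticidin S deaminase and a bGH poly(A) signal; how the two coding sequences are linked is not annotated. The fourth uses a CAG-type arrangement (CMV enhancer, chicken β-actin promoter, chimeric intron) to express the Tet-On 3G transactivator.

Together these parts form a self-contained test circuit. Cells carrying the construct are constitutively red and drug selectable, and adding doxycycline lets Tet-On 3G activate the TRE3GV promoter so that the cells also turn blue. This gives a readout of integration and of inducible circuit function.
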