Addgene plasmid #139251: pPD1101 Integration Test Circuit Vector
Purpose: Integration vector with TUs incorporated. Cells will be red and, if treated with doxycycline, blue.
Depositing lab: Joshua Leonard. Depositing organization: Northwestern University.
Backbone
  Vector backbone: pPD1060 Integration Vector (PuroR-P2A-DsRedExpress2)
  Vector type: Mammalian Expression, Synthetic Biology
Growth in bacteria
  Bacterial resistance: Kanamycin, 50 μg/mL
  Growth temperature: 30°C
  Growth strain: NEB Stable
  Copy number: High Copy
Gene/Insert
  Gene/Insert name: Tus
  Species: Synthetic
  Cloning method: Restriction Enzyme; 5′ cloning site BpiI (destroyed during cloning); 3′ cloning site BpiI (destroyed during cloning)
Terms and licenses: Academic/Nonprofit Terms; Industry Terms: Not Available to Industry
Depositor comments: Leonard Lab plasmid reference number: L1570
How to cite: pPD1101 Integration Test Circuit Vector was a gift from Joshua Leonard (Addgene plasmid # 139251 ; http://n2t.net/addgene:139251 ; RRID:Addgene_139251)
